Addgene plasmid #41385: hRIP3 GFP RHIM mut
Depositing lab: Francis Chan. Depositing organization: University of Massachusetts, Worcester. Publication: Phosphorylation-driven assembly of the RIP1-RIP3 complex regulates programmed necrosis and virus-induced inflammation. Cho YS, Challa S, Moquin D, Genga R, Ray TD, Guildford M, Chan FK. Cell. 2009 Jun 12;137(6):1112-23. 10.1016/j.cell.2009.05.037 PubMed 19524513.
Backbone
  Vector backbone: pEGFP-N1
  Backbone manufacturer: Clontech
  Backbone size w/o insert (bp): 4700
  Vector type: Mammalian Expression
Growth in bacteria
  Bacterial resistance: Kanamycin, 50 μg/mL
  Growth temperature: 37°C
  Growth strain: DH5alpha
  Copy number: High Copy
Gene/Insert
  Gene/Insert name: RIP3
  Species: H. sapiens (human)
  Mutation: RHIM mutant (AAAA-459-462)
  Entrez Gene: RIPK3 (a.k.a. RIP3)
  Promoter: CMV
  Tag / fusion protein: GFP (C terminal on backbone)
  Cloning method: Restriction Enzyme; 5′ cloning site n/a (unknown if destroyed); 3′ cloning site n/a (unknown if destroyed)
  Sequencing primers: 5′ CMV-F; 3′ EGFP-N
Terms and licenses: Academic/Nonprofit Terms; Industry Terms: Not Available to Industry
How to cite: hRIP3 GFP RHIM mut was a gift from Francis Chan (Addgene plasmid # 41385 ; http://n2t.net/addgene:41385 ; RRID:Addgene_41385)
