[The description below was written by a language model from this plasmid's Addgene catalogue record.]
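Description:
hRIP3 GFP RHIM mut is a mammalian expression plasmid built on the Clontech pEGFP-N1 backbone (about 4.7 kb without insert). It carries human RIPK3 (RIP3) placed upstream of, and fused in frame to, the backbone's GFP coding sequence, so the kinase is produced with a C-terminal fluorescent tag. Transcription of the fusion is driven by the CMV promoter, a strong constitutive promoter suited to transient transfection of cultured mammalian cells. The plasmid is maintained in E. coli at high copy number under kanamycin selection. The insert was introduced by restriction cloning, but the record does not give the sites used. No feature table is provided, so other backbone elements are not documented here.

The defining feature is a mutation in the RIP homotypic interaction motif (RHIM), in which residues 459–462 are replaced by four alanines. The RHIM is the short motif through which RIP3 associates with RIP1 and other RHIM-containing proteins, so an alanine substitution of its core is generally used to produce an interaction-deficient version of the protein. The associated study concerns phosphorylation-driven assembly of the RIP1–RIP3 complex in programmed necrosis and virus-induced inflammation. In that context, the construct is most plausibly used as a loss-of-function comparison to a wild-type RIP3-GFP fusion, testing whether RHIM-mediated binding is needed for complex formation and necrotic signalling. The GFP tag allows expression and subcellular localisation to be followed by fluorescence, or the protein to be detected or pulled down with anti-GFP reagents.
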