>Addgene plasmid #41385 | hRIP3 GFP RHIM mut | addgene partial sequence | sequence record 55955 | EGFP-N 5'-CGTCGCCGTCCAGCTCGACCAG-3'
GCTCCTCGCCCTTGCTCACCATGGTGGCGACCGGTGGATCCCGGGCCCGCGGTACCGTCGACTGCAGAAT
TCGAAGCTTCCCGCTATGATTATACCAACCCTGTGGCCTGCTCCAGGCTTCAGGATCTTTAGGGCCTTCT
TGCGAACCTACTGGTGGGGGGTGCTGCAAGCCCCTCCCCTTGCCCGAAGGTGCCAAGCCCCATGTGGGCA
AGGCAGTTGTCTGTTGCATAGTCAAGTAGTTGTTGGCTGCAGCTGCCACCCCAGAGCAGTTGTATATGTT
AACGAGCGGTCGCCCTGTTACTGGATTTGGCTCCGGGGTCCTGCAGGACCAGTTCATGCCTTGTCTCTCA
GCCCCCTGATTCCCTCGGGGTCCAGGACTTGGTGTTCCAGTTGAGGTAGGGCTGGGCATCTGGTTTCTGA
AAGTTGAGGTCTCTGGAGTCTGGGGAGGTTGGGCCATCGAATCTGAAGATGTGCCTGCTGTCCAGGCTTG
TGGAACCTGCTCCTCTTGTGCCCTGCTCCTCTTGGTAAGGCTCGGGCATTTTTTAGGAACAGAGCTGGGA
GGCTCCTCTAGATTCAGTTTGTTTAGCCACTCAGAAACCATGACATCATTACGAGAGTGCTGGTTTTCTA
TGGTTCTCCTAAAGCCATCCATTTCTGTCCCTCCTTGGCCTGACTCTGGGATAGAAAATCTCCTATTGCT
GCTCCTGAGCTGAGACAGGAAATCCTTTACCGTGGAGACAGCAGCATTCATATTGTTCTCCACCATCTGG
AAGACTTCATCAGTTTTTGGTAGGCATTCCTGGAAGGAGGGTCTGTCCTTGGGCTCACTGCTCCAGCAGA
GCTGCATTAGCTCCTTCAGTCCTTCTAAGCCGGGAGTCTCAGGCCCGGCTTGGGGCAGCTCAGCCAATGA
AGCCGGTTCTGCCTGTTGCACACTGCTTCGTACACGAGTGATGGTTCGGTGCACTCA
