>Addgene plasmid #41385 | hRIP3 GFP RHIM mut | addgene partial sequence | sequence record 56269 | CMV-F 5'-CGCAAATGGGCGGTAGGCGTG-3'
AGCAGAGCTGGTTTAGTGAACCGTCAGATCCGCTAGCGCTACCGGACTCAGATCTGTCGACATGTCGTGC
GTCAAGTTATGGCCCAGCGGTGCCCCCGCCCCCTTGGTGTCCATCGAGGAACTGGAGAACCAGGAGCTCG
TCGGCAAAGGCGGGTTCGGCACAGTGTTCCGGGCGCAACATAGGAAGTGGGGCTACGATGTGGCGGTCAA
GATCGTAAACTCGAAGGCGATATCCAGGGAGGTCAAGGCCATGGCAAGTCTGGATAACGAATTCGTGCTG
CGCCTAGAAGGGGTTATCGAGAAGGTGAACTGGGACCAAGATCCCAAGCCGGCTCTGGTGACTAAATTCA
TGGAGAACGGCTCCTTGTCGGGGCTGCTGCAGTCCCAGTGCCCTCGGCCCTGGCCGCTCCTTTGCCGCCT
GCTGAAAGAAGTGGTGCTTGGGATGTTTTACCTGCACGACCAGAACCCGGTGCTCCTGCACCGGGACCTC
AAGCCGTCCAACGTCCTGCTGGACCCAGAGCTGCACGTCAAGCTGGCAGATTTTGGCCTGTCCACATTTC
A
